>Addgene plasmid #65714 | pT2-7xTcf-NLS-YNL-CP | depositor full sequence | sequence record 111688 | pT2-7xTcf-NLS-YNL-CP sequence 9867 bps
CTAAATTGTAAGCGTTAATATTTTGTTAAAATTCGCGTTAAATTTTTGTTAAATCAGCTCATTTTTTAAC
CAATAGGCCGAAATCGGCAAAATCCCTTATAAATCAAAAGAATAGACCGAGATAGGGT
[37 nt withheld, positions 129-165]
AAAGAACGTGGACTCCAACGTCAAAGG
[49 nt withheld, positions 193-241]
T
[91 nt withheld, positions 243-333]
G
[124 nt withheld, positions 335-458]
CCCATTCGCCATTCAGGCTGCGCAACTGTTGGGAAGGGCGATCGGTGCGGGCCTCTTCGCTATTACGCCA
GCTGGCGAAAGGGGGATGTGCTGCAAGGCGATTAAGTTGGGTAACGCCAGGGTTTTCCCAGTCACGACGT
TGTAAAACGACGGCCAGTGAATTGTAATACGACTCACTATAGGGCGAATTGGGTACCAGAGGTGTAAAGT
ACTTGAGTAATTTTACTTGATTACTGTACTTAAGTATTATTTTTGGGGATTTTTACTTTACTTGAGTACA
ATTAAAAATCAATACTTTTACTTTTACTTAATTACATTTTTTTAGAAAAAAAAGTACTTTTTACTCCTTA
CAATTTTATTTACAGTCAAAAAGTACTTATTTTTTGGAGATCACTTGTCGAGTAGGGATAACAGGGTAAT
GATCCCCCGGGCTGCAGTCGCGACGCGTCCTAGAGGGACAGCCCCCCCCCAAAGCCCCCAGGGATGTAAT
TACGTCCCTCCCCCGCTAGGGGGCAGCAGCGAGCCGCCCGGGGCTCCGCTCCGGTCCGGCGCTCCCCCCG
CATCCCCGAGCCGGCAGCGTGCGGGGACAGCCCGGGCACGGGGAAGGTGGCACGGGATCGCTTTCCTCTG
AACGCTTCTCGCTGCTCTTTGAGCCTGCAGACACCTGGGGGGATACGGGGAAAAAGCTTTAGGCTGAAAG
AGAGATTTAGAATGACAGAATCATAGAACGGCCTGGGTTGCAAAGGAGCACAGTGCTCATCCAGATCCAA
CCCCCTGCTATGTGCAGGGTCATCAACCAGCAGCCCAGGCTGCCCAGAGCCACATCCAGCCTGGCCTTGA
ATGCCTGCAGGGATGGGGCATCCACAGCCTCCTTGGGCAACCTGTTCAGTGCGTCACCACCCTCTGGGGG
AAAAACTGCCTCCTCATATCCAACCCAAACCTCCCCTGTCTCAGTGTAAAGCCATTCCCCCTTGTCCTAT
CAAGGGGGAGTTTGCTGTGACATTGTTGGTCTGGGGTGACACATGTTTGCCAATTCAGTGCATCACGGAG
AGGCAGATCTTGGGGATAAGGAAGTGCAGGACAGCATGGACGTGGGACATGCAGGTGTTGAGGGCTCTGG
GACACTCTCCAAGTCACAGCGTTCAGAACAGCCTTAAGGATAAGAAGATAGGATAGAAGGACAAAGAGCA
AGTTAAAACCCAGCATGGAGAGGAGCACAAAAAGGCCACAGACACTGCTGGTCCCTGTGTCTGAGCCTGC
ATGTTTGATGGTGTCTGGATGCAAGCAGAAGGGGTGGAAGAGCTTGCCTGGAGAGATACAGCTGGGTCAG
TAGGACTGGGACAGGCAGCTGGAGAATTGCCATGTAGATGTTCATACAATCGTCAAATCATGAAGGCTGG
AAAAGCCCTCCAAGATCCCCAAGACCAACCCCAACCCACCCACCGTGCCCACTGGCCATGTCCCTCAGTG
CCACATCCCCACAGTTCTTCATCACCTCCAGGGACGGTGACCCCCCCACCTCCGTGGGCAGCTGTGCCAC
TGCAGCACCGCTCTTTGGAGAAGGTAAATCTTGCTAAATCCAGCCCGACCCTCCCCTGGCACAACGTAAG
GCCATTATCTCTCATCCAACTCCAGGACGGAGTCAGTGAGGATGGGGCTCTAGGAATAAAATATCTTTAT
TTTCATTACATCTGTGTGTTGGTTTTTTGTGTGGTCGACGGTACCGAGCTCTTACGCGAGATCAAAGGGG
GTAAGATCAAAGGGGGTAAGATCAAAGGGGCGCGAGATCAAAGGGGGTAAGATCAAAGGGGGTAAGATCA
AAGGGGGTAAGATCAAAGGGGCGCGCCCGCGTGCTAGGCGTGTACGGTGGGAGGCCTATATAAGCAGAGC
TCGTTTAGTGAACCGTCAGATCGCATCGATTCGAATTCCAGCTTGGCATTCCGGTACTGTTGGTAAAAAG
CTTGGCATTCCGGTACTGTTGGTAAAGCCACCATGCTGGTACCAAAAAAGAAGAGAAAGGTTGTACCAAA
AAAGAAGAGAAAGGTTGTACCAAAAAAGAAGAGAAAGGTTTTCGAAGGGCCCATGGTGAGCAAGGGCGAG
GAGCTGTTCACCGGGGTGGTGCCCATCCTGGTCGAGCTGGACGGCGACGTAAACGGCCACAAGTTCAGCG
TGTCCGGCGAGGGCGAGGGCGATGCCACCTACGGCAAGCTGACCCTGAAGCTGATCTGCACCACCGGCAA
GCTGCCCGTGCCCTGGCCCACCCTCGTGACCACCCTGGGCTACGGCCTGCAGTGCTTCGCCCGCTACCCC
GACCACATGAAGCAGCACGACTTCTTCAAGTCCGCCATGCCCGAAGGCTACGTCCAGGAGCGCACCATCT
TCTTCAAGGACGACGGCAACTACAAGACCCGCGCCGAGGTGAAGTTCGAGGGCGACACCCTGGTGAACCG
CATCGAGCTGAAGGGCATCGACTTCAAGGAGGACGGCAACATCCTGGGGCACAAGCTGGAGTACAACTAC
AACAGCCACAACGTCTATATCACCGCCGACAAGCAGAAGAACGGCATCAAGGCCAACTTCAAGATCCGCC
ACAACATCGAGGACGGCGGCGTGCAGCTCGCCGACCACTACCAGCAGAACACCCCCATCGGCGACGGCCC
CGTGCTGCTGCCCGACAACCACTACCTGAGCTACCAGTCCAAGCTGAGCAAAGACCCCAACGAGAAGCGC
GATCACATGGTCCTGCTGGAGTTCGTGACCGCCGCCGGGGGTACCAAGGTGTACGACCCCGAGCAGAGGA
AGAGGATGATCACCGGCCCCCAGTGGTGGGCCAGGTGCAAGCAGATGAACGTGCTGGACAGCTTCATCAA
CTACTACGACAGCGAGAAGCACGCCGAGAACGCCGTGATCTTCCTGCACGGCAACGCCACTAGCAGCTAC
CTGTGGAGGCACGTGGTGCCCCACATCGAGCCCGTGGCCAGGTGCATCATCCCCGATCTGATCGGCATGG
GCAAGAGCGGCAAGAGCGGCAACGGCAGCTACAGGCTGCTGGACCACTACAAGTACCTGACCGCCTGGTT
CGAGCTTCTGAACCTGCCCAAGAAGATCATCTTCGTGGGCCACGACTGGGGCGCCGCCCTGGCCTTCCAC
TACGCCTACGAGCACCAGGACAGGATCAAGGCCATCGTGCACATGGAGAGCGTGGTGGACGTGATCGAGA
GCTGGGACGAGTGGCCAGACATCGAGGAGGACATCGCCCTGATCAAGAGCGAGGAGGGCGAGAAGATGGT
GCTGGAGAACAACTTCTTCGTGGAGACCGTGCTGCCCAGCAAGATCATGAGAAAGCTGGAGCCCGAGGAG
TTCGCCGCCTACCTGGAGCCCTTCAAGGAGAAGGGCGAGGTGAGAAGACCCACCCTGAGCTGGCCCAGAG
AGATCCCCCTGGTGAAGGGCGGCAAGCCCGACGTGGTGCAGATCGTGAGAAACTACAACGCCTACCTGAG
AGCCAGCGACGACCTGCCCAAGCTGTTCATCGAGGGCGACCCCGGCTTCTTCAGCAACGCCATCGTGGAG
GGCGCCAAGAAGTTCCCCAACACCGAGTTCGTGAAGGTGAAGGGCCTGCACTTCCTCCAGGAGGACGCCC
CCGACGAGATGGGCAAGTACATCAAGAGCTTCGTGGAGAGAGTGCTGAAGAACGAGCAGGCTTGCAAGAA
CTGGTTCAGTAGCTTAAGCCACTTTGTGATCCACCTTAACAGCCACGGCTTCCCTCCCGAGGTGGAGGAG
CAGGCCGCCGGCACCCTGCCCATGAGCTGCGCCCAGGAGAGCGGCATGGATAGACACCCTGCTGCTTGCG
CCAGCGCCAGGATCAACGTCTAATCTAGAGCGGCCGCTCGATAAGCTTGATCGATGATCTAGAGCTCGCT
GATCAGCCTCGACTGTGCCTTCTAGTTGCCAGCCATCTGTTGTTTGCCCCTCCCCCGTGCCTTCCTTGAC
CCTGGAAGGTGCCACTCCCACTGTCCTTTCCTAATAAAATGAGGAAATTGCATCGCATTGTCTGAGTAGG
TGTCATTCTATTCTGGGGGGTGGGGTGGGGCAGGACAGCAAGGGGGAGGATTGGGAAGACAATAGCAGGC
ATGCTGGGGATGCGGTGGGCTCTATGGCTTCTGAGGCGGAAAGAACCTGCAGCTTTTCCCAAGGCAGTCT
GGAGCATGCGCTTTAGCAGCCCCGCTGGGCACTTGGCGCTACACAAGTGGCCTCTGGCCTCGCACACATT
CCACATCCACCGGTAGGCGCCAACCGGCTCCGTTCTTTGGTGGCCCCTTCGCGCCACCTTCTACTCCTCC
CCTAGTCAGGAAGTTCCCCCCCGCCCCGCAGCTCGCGTCGTGCAGGACGTGACAAATGGAAGTAGCACGT
CTCACTAGTCTCGTGCAGATGGACAGCACCGCTGAGCAATGGAAGCGGGTAGGCCTTTGGGGCAGCGGCC
AATAGCAGCTTTGCTCCTTCGCTTTCTGGGCTCAGAGGCTGGGAAGGGGTGGGTCCGGGGGCGGGCTCAG
GGGCGGGCTCAGGGGCGGGGCGGGCGCCCGAAGGTCCTCCGGAGGCCCGGCATTCTGCACGCTTCAAAAG
CGCACGTCTGCCGCGCTGTTCTCCTCTTCCTCATCTCCGGGCCTTTCGACCTGTGGCCACAACCATGACC
GAGTACAAGCCCACGGTGCGCCTCGCCACCCGCGACGACGTCCCCAGGGCCGTACGCACCCTCGCCGCCG
CGTTCGCCGACTACCCCGCCACGCGCCACACCGTCGATCCGGACCGCCACATCGAGCGGGTCACCGAGCT
GCAAGAACTCTTCCTCACGCGCGTCGGGCTCGACATCGGCAAGGTGTGGGTCGCGGACGACGGCGCCGCG
GTGGCGGTCTGGACCACGCCGGAGAGCGTCGAAGCGGGGGCGGTGTTCGCCGAGATCGGCCCGCGCATGG
CCGAGTTGAGCGGTTCCCGGCTGGCCGCGCAGCAACAGATGGAAGGCCTCCTGGCGCCGCACCGGCCCAA
GGAGCCCGCGTGGTTCCTGGCCACCGTCGGCGTCTCGCCCGACCACCAGGGCAAGGGTCTGGGCAGCGCC
GTCGTGCTCCCCGGAGTGGAGGCGGCCGAGCGCGCCGGGGTGCCCGCCTTCCTGGAGACCTCCGCGCCCC
GCAACCTCCCCTTCTACGAGCGGCTCGGCTTCACCGTCACCGCCGACGTCGAGGTGCCCGAAGGACCGCG
CACCTGGTGCATGACCCGCAAGCCCGGTGCCTGACGCCCGCCCCACGACCCGCAGCGCCCGACCGAAAGG
AGCGCACGACCCCATGCATCGATGATCTAGAGCTCGCTGATCAGCCTCGACTGTGCCTTCTAGTTGCCAG
CCATCTGTTGTTTGCCCCTCCCCCGTGCCTTCCTTGACCCTGGAAGGTGCCACTCCCACTGTCCTTTCCT
AATAAAATGAGGAAATTGCATCGCATTGTCTGAGTAGGTGTCATTCTATTCTGGGGGGTGGGGTGGGGCA
GGACAGCAAGGGGGAGGATTGGGAAGACAATAGCAGGCATGCTGGGGATGCGGTGGGCTCTATGGCTGCA
GCCCAAGCTTGGCGTAATCATGGTCATAGCTGTTTCCTGTGTGAAATTGTTATCCGCTCACAATTCCACA
CAACATACGAGCCGGAAGCATAAAGTGTAAAGCCTGGGGTGCCTAATGAGTGAGCTAACTCACATTAATT
GCGTTGCGCTCACTGCCCGCTTTCCAGTCGGGAAACCTGTCGTGCCAGCGGATCCCTAGAGGGACAGCCC
CCCCCCAAAGCCCCCAGGGATGTAATTACGTCCCTCCCCCGCTAGGGGGCAGCAGCGAGCCGCCCGGGGC
TCCGCTCCGGTCCGGCGCTCCCCCCGCATCCCCGAGCCGGCAGCGTGCGGGGACAGCCCGGGCACGGGGA
AGGTGGCACGGGATCGCTTTCCTCTGAACGCTTCTCGCTGCTCTTTGAGCCTGCAGACACCTGGGGGGAT
ACGGGGAAAAAGCTTTAGGCTGAAAGAGAGATTTAGAATGACAGAATCATAGAACGGCCTGGGTTGCAAA
GGAGCACAGTGCTCATCCAGATCCAACCCCCTGCTATGTGCAGGGTCATCAACCAGCAGCCCAGGCTGCC
CAGAGCCACATCCAGCCTGGCCTTGAATGCCTGCAGGGATGGGGCATCCACAGCCTCCTTGGGCAACCTG
TTCAGTGCGTCACCACCCTCTGGGGGAAAAACTGCCTCCTCATATCCAACCCAAACCTCCCCTGTCTCAG
TGTAAAGCCATTCCCCCTTGTCCTATCAAGGGGGAGTTTGCTGTGACATTGTTGGTCTGGGGTGACACAT
GTTTGCCAATTCAGTGCATCACGGAGAGGCAGATCTTGGGGATAAGGAAGTGCAGGACAGCATGGACGTG
GGACATGCAGGTGTTGAGGGCTCTGGGACACTCTCCAAGTCACAGCGTTCAGAACAGCCTTAAGGATAAG
AAGATAGGATAGAAGGACAAAGAGCAAGTTAAAACCCAGCATGGAGAGGAGCACAAAAAGGCCACAGACA
CTGCTGGTCCCTGTGTCTGAGCCTGCATGTTTGATGGTGTCTGGATGCAAGCAGAAGGGGTGGAAGAGCT
TGCCTGGAGAGATACAGCTGGGTCAGTAGGACTGGGACAGGCAGCTGGAGAATTGCCATGTAGATGTTCA
TACAATCGTCAAATCATGAAGGCTGGAAAAGCCCTCCAAGATCCCCAAGACCAACCCCAACCCACCCACC
GTGCCCACTGGCCATGTCCCTCAGTGCCACATCCCCACAGTTCTTCATCACCTCCAGGGACGGTGACCCC
CCCACCTCCGTGGGCAGCTGTGCCACTGCAGCACCGCTCTTTGGAGAAGGTAAATCTTGCTAAATCCAGC
CCGACCCTCCCCTGGCACAACGTAAGGCCATTATCTCTCATCCAACTCCAGGACGGAGTCAGTGAGGATG
GGGCTCTAGCCGGACCGACGCGTCTCGATAGGGATAACAGGGTAATTGATCCAATACTCAAGTACAATTT
TAATGGAGTACTTTTTTACTTTTACTCAAGTAAGATTCTAGCCAGATACTTTTACTTTTAATTGAGTAAA
ATTTTCCCTAAGTACTTGTACTTTCACTTGAGTAAAATTTTTGAGTACTTTTTACACCTCTGGAGCTCCA
GCTTTTGTTCCCTTTAGTGAGGGTTAATTTCGAGCTTGGCGTAATCATGGTCATAGCTGTTTCCTGTGTG
AAATTGTTATCCGCTCACAATTCCACACAACATACGAGCCGGAAGCATAAAGTGTAAAGCCTGGGGTGCC
TAATGAGTGAGCTAACTCACATTAATTGCGTTGCGCTCACTGCCCGCTTTCCAGTCGGGAAACCTGTCGT
GCCAGCTGCATTAATGAATCGGCCAACGCGCGGGGAGAGGCGGTTTGCGTATTGGGCGCTCTTCCGCTTC
CTCGCTCACTGACTCGCTGCGCTCGGTCGTTCGGCTGCGGCGAGCGGTATCAGCTCACTCAAAGGCGGTA
ATACGGTTATCCACAGAATCAGGGGATAACGCAGGAAAGAACATGTGAGCAAAAGGCCAGCAAAAGGCCA
GGAACCGTAAAAAGGCCGCGTTGCTGGCGTTTTTCCATAGGCTCCGCCCCCCTGACGAGCATCACAAAAA
TCGACGCTCAAGTCAGAGGTGGCGAAACCCGACAGGACTATAAAGATACCAGGCGTTTCCCCCTGGAAGC
TCCCTCGTGCGCTCTCCTGTTCCGACCCTGCCGCTTACCGGATACCTGTCCGCCTTTCTCCCTTCGGGAA
GCGTGGCGCTTTCTCATAGCTCACGCTGTAGGTATCTCAGTTCGGTGTAGGTCGTTCGCTCCAAGCTGGG
CTGTGTGCACGAACCCCCCGTTCAGCCCGACCGCTGCGCCTTATCCGGTAACTATCGTCTTGAGTCCAAC
CCGGTAAGACACGACTTATCGCCACTGGCAGCAGCCACTGGTAACAGGATTAGCAGAGCGAGGTATGTAG
GCGGTGCTACAGAGTTCTTGAAGTGGTGGCCTAACTACGGCTACACTAGAAGGACAGTATTTGGTATCTG
CGCTCTGCTGAAGCCAGTTACCTTCGGAAAAAGAGTTGGTAGCTCTTGATCCGGCAAACAAACCACCGCT
GGTAGCGGTGGTTTTTTTGTTTGCAAGCAGCAGATTACGCGCAGAAAAAAAGGATCTCAAGAAGATCCTT
TGATCTTTTCTACGGGGTCTGACGCTCAGTGGAACGAAAACTCACGTTAAGGGATTTTGGTCATGAGATT
ATCAAAAAGGATCTTCACCTAGATCCTTTTAAATTAAAAATGAAGTTTTAAATCAATCTAAAGTATATAT
GAGTAAACTTGGTCTGACAGTTACCAATGCTTAATCAGTGAGGCACCTATCTCAGCGATCTGTCTATTTC
GTTCATCCATAGTTGCCTGACTCCCCGTCGTGTAGATAACTACGATACGGGAGGGCTTACCATCTGGCCC
CAGTGCTGCAATGATACCGCGAGACCCACGCTCACCGGCTCCAGATTTATCAGCAATAAACCAGCCAGCC
GGAAGGGCCGAGCGCAGAAGTGGTCCTGCAACTTTATCCGCCTCCATCCAGTCTATTAATTGTTGCCGGG
AAGCTAGAGTAAGTAGTTCGCCAGTTAATAGTTTGCGCAACGTTGTTGCCATTGCTACAGGCATCGTGGT
GTCACGCTCGTCGTTTGGTATGGCTTCATTCAGCTCCGGTTCCCAACGATCAAGGCGAGTTACATGATCC
CCCATGTTGTGCAAAAAAGCGGTTAGCTCCTTCGGTCCTCCGATCGTTGTCAGAAGTAAGTTGGCCGCAG
TGTTATCACTCATGGTTATGGCAGCACTGCATAATTCTCTTACTGTCATGCCATCCGTAAGATGCTTTTC
TGTGACTGGTGAGTACTCAACCAAGTCATTCTGAGAATAGTGTATGCGGCGACCGAGTTGCTCTTGCCCG
GCGTCAATACGGGATAATACCGCGCCACATAGCAGAACTTTAAAAGTGCTCATCATTGGAAAACGTTCTT
CGGGGCGAAAACTCTCAAGGATCTTACCGCTGTTGAGATCCAGTTCGATGTAACCCACTCGTGCACCCAA
CTGATCTTCAGCATCTTTTACTTTCACCAGCGTTTCTGGGTGAGCAAAAACAGGAAGGCAAAATGCCGCA
AAAAAGGGAATAAGGGCGACACGGAAATGTTGAATACTCATACTCTTCCTTTTTCAATATTATTGAAGCA
TTTATCAGGGTTATTGTCTCATGAGCGGATACATATTTGAATGTATTTAGAAAAATAAACAAATAGGGGT
TCCGCGCACATTTCCCCGAAAAGTGCCAC
Features (pLannotate 1.2.2; 32 found; start..end, strand, type, name):
     30..458     -  rep_origin     f1 ori (sequence partly withheld): f1 bacteriophage origin of replication; arrow indicates direction of (+) strand synthesis
    463..620     -  CDS            lacZα (fragment): LacZα fragment of β-galactosidase; lacZ fragment
    623..641     +  promoter       T7 promoter: promoter for bacteriophage T7 RNA polymerase
    879..895     +  misc_feature   MCS (fragment): pBluescript multiple cloning site
   1448..1576    -  CDS            OR51A4 (fragment): O51A4_HUMAN - Experimental evidence at transcript level: Swiss-Prot protein existence level 2. Odorant receptor. From Homo sapiens (Human).
   2123..2171    +  polyA_signal   poly(A) signal: synthetic polyadenylation signal
   2313..2349    +  promoter       minimal CMV promoter (fragment): human cytomegalovirus (CMV) immediate early promoter
   2460..2479    +  CDS            SV40 NLS (fragment): nuclear localization signal of SV40 (simian virus 40) large T antigen
   2484..2503    +  CDS            SV40 NLS (fragment): nuclear localization signal of SV40 (simian virus 40) large T antigen
   2508..2527    +  CDS            SV40 NLS (fragment): nuclear localization signal of SV40 (simian virus 40) large T antigen
   2541..3233    +  CDS            mVenus: mVenus is a basic (constitutively fluorescent) yellow fluorescent protein published in 2006, derived from Aequorea victoria. It is reported to be a rapidly-maturing monomer with moderate acid sensitivity.
   3231..4157    +  CDS            LUCI_RENRE: Experimental evidence at protein level: Swiss-Prot protein existence level 1. Upon binding the substrate, the enzyme catalyzes an oxygenation, producing a very short-lived hydroperoxide that cyclizes into a dioxetanone structure, which collapses, releasing a CO(2) molecule. The spontaneous breakdown of the dioxetanone releases the energy (about 50 kcal/mole) that is necessary to generate the excited state of the coelenteramide product, which is the singlet form of the monoanion. In vivo the product undergoes the process of nonradiative energy transfer to an accessory protein, a green fluoresce
   4158..4205    +  CDS            hCL1: non-ORF yeast peptide conferring ubiquitin-dependent degradation human codon-optimized
   4212..4328    +  CDS            hPEST: PEST degradation sequence from mouse ornithine decarboxylase human codon-optimized
   4391..4615    +  polyA_signal   bGH poly(A) signal: bovine growth hormone polyadenylation signal
   4619..4635    +  promoter       SV40 promoter (fragment): SV40 enhancer and early promoter
   4640..5126    +  promoter       PGK promoter: mouse phosphoglycerate kinase 1 promoter
   5143..5742    +  CDS            PuroR: puromycin N-acetyltransferase; pac from Streptomyces alboniger; confers resistance to puromycin
   5829..6053    +  polyA_signal   bGH poly(A) signal: bovine growth hormone polyadenylation signal
   6105..6121    -  protein_bind   lac operator: The lac repressor binds to the lac operator to inhibit transcription in E. coli. This inhibition can be relieved by adding lactose or isopropyl-β-D-thiogalactopyranoside (IPTG). lac repressor encoded by lacI
   6129..6159    -  promoter       lac promoter: promoter for the E. coli lac operon
   6174..6195    -  protein_bind   CAP binding site: CAP binding activates transcription in the presence of cAMP. E. coli catabolite activator protein
   6208..6247    -  CDS            lacI (fragment): lac repressor; lacI; The lac repressor binds to the lac operator to inhibit transcription in E. coli. This inhibition can be relieved by adding lactose or isopropyl-β-D-thiogalactopyranoside (IPTG).
   6794..6922    -  CDS            OR51A4 (fragment): O51A4_HUMAN - Experimental evidence at transcript level: Swiss-Prot protein existence level 2. Odorant receptor. From Homo sapiens (Human).
   7679..7697    -  promoter       T3 promoter: promoter for bacteriophage T3 RNA polymerase
   7742..7758    -  protein_bind   lac operator: The lac repressor binds to the lac operator to inhibit transcription in E. coli. This inhibition can be relieved by adding lactose or isopropyl-β-D-thiogalactopyranoside (IPTG). lac repressor encoded by lacI
   7766..7796    -  promoter       lac promoter: promoter for the E. coli lac operon
   7811..7832    -  protein_bind   CAP binding site: CAP binding activates transcription in the presence of cAMP. E. coli catabolite activator protein
   7845..7937    -  CDS            lacI (fragment): lac repressor; lacI; The lac repressor binds to the lac operator to inhibit transcription in E. coli. This inhibition can be relieved by adding lactose or isopropyl-β-D-thiogalactopyranoside (IPTG).
   8120..8708    -  rep_origin     ori: high-copy-number ColE1/pMB1/pBR322/pUC origin of replication
   8879..9739    -  CDS            AmpR: β-lactamase; bla; confers resistance to ampicillin, carbenicillin, and related antibiotics
   9740..9844    -  promoter       AmpR promoter: bla
