[The description below was written by a language model from this plasmid's Addgene catalogue record and pLannotate feature annotations shown in this document.]
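Description:
pT2-7xTcf-NLS-YNL-CP is a Tol2 transposon donor plasmid, about 9.9 kb, built on a pBluescript II SK(+) derivative and designed as a bioluminescent reporter of Wnt signalling. In bacteria it is maintained at high copy from a ColE1/pUC-type origin under ampicillin selection (AmpR). It also retains the pBluescript f1 origin, lacZα remnants and the T7 and T3 promoters. The automated annotation does not label the Tol2 arms or the 7xTcf element. Two repeated segments scored as odorant-receptor fragments lie on either side of the mammalian cassettes, but these hits are likely spurious and the record does not say what the segments are.

The roughly 2.2 kb synthetic insert, cloned between SalI and NotI, places seven Tcf binding sites in front of a minimal CMV promoter, so transcription depends on Tcf-mediated activation downstream of Wnt signalling. A synthetic poly(A) signal sits upstream of the promoter, an arrangement commonly used to limit read-through transcription into a reporter. The encoded protein begins with three copies of the SV40 nuclear localisation signal, followed by Yellow Nano-lantern (YNL), annotated here as an mVenus-type yellow fluorescent protein fused to Renilla luciferase. In this kind of fusion, energy transfer from the luciferase to the fluorescent protein produces bright yellow luminescence. The C-terminal hCL1 and PEST degradation sequences (the "CP" in the name) shorten the protein's half-life so that the signal follows changes in pathway activity more closely. A bGH poly(A) signal ends the transcript.

A separate PGK promoter–PuroR–bGH poly(A) cassette allows puromycin selection of cells carrying the integrated construct. Integration of a Tol2 donor requires Tol2 transposase, which this plasmid does not encode. The construct is suited to making stable reporter cells for real-time, nucleus-localised luminescence imaging of Wnt activity.
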