Addgene plasmid #65714: pT2-7xTcf-NLS-YNL-CP
Purpose: Tol2-based Wnt signal reporter plasmid (expresses NLS-YNL-CP)
Depositing lab: Yasushi Okada. Publication: Expanded palette of Nano-lanterns for real-time multicolor luminescence imaging. Takai A, Nakano M, Saito K, Haruno R, Watanabe TM, Ohyanagi T, Jin T, Okada Y, Nagai T. Proc Natl Acad Sci U S A. 2015 Apr 7;112(14):4352-6. doi: 10.1073/pnas.1418468112. Epub 2015 Mar 23. PubMed 25831507.
Backbone
  Vector backbone: pBluescript II SK(+) based Tol2 donor vector
  Backbone manufacturer: Agilent Biotechnology, National Institute of Genetics (Dr Koichi Kawakami Lab)
  Backbone size w/o insert (bp): 7700
  Total vector size (bp): 9900
  Vector type: Luciferase
  Selectable markers: Puromycin
Growth in bacteria
  Bacterial resistance: Ampicillin, 100 μg/mL
  Growth temperature: 37°C
  Growth strain: DH5alpha
  Copy number: High Copy
Gene/Insert
  Gene/Insert name: 7xTcf, minCMV, 3xNLS, YNL, hCL1-PEST (alt name: 7xTcf-NLS-YNL-CP)
  Species: Synthetic
  Insert size (bp): 2200
  Cloning method: Restriction Enzyme; 5′ cloning site SalI (not destroyed); 3′ cloning site NotI (not destroyed)
  Sequencing primers: 5′ GGATGGGGCTCTAGGAATAAAATATC; 3′ GCTCCAGACTGCCTTGGGAAAAG
Resource information
  A portion of this plasmid was derived from a plasmid made by: Nano-lantern/pcDNA3 (gifted from Dr Takeharu Nagai), Tol2 system (gifted from Dr Koichi Kawakami)
Terms and licenses: Academic/Nonprofit Terms; Industry Terms: Not Available to Industry
How to cite: pT2-7xTcf-NLS-YNL-CP was a gift from Yasushi Okada (Addgene plasmid # 65714 ; http://n2t.net/addgene:65714 ; RRID:Addgene_65714)
