>Addgene plasmid #65714 | pT2-7xTcf-NLS-YNL-CP | addgene partial sequence | sequence record 135717 | pLPC-5 5'-TAGGCGTGTACGGTGGGA-3'
GCTCGTTTAGTGAACCGTCAGATCGCATCGATTCGAATTCCAGCTTGGCATTCCGGTACTGTTGGTAAAA
AGCTTGGCATTCCGGTACTGTTGGTAAAGCCACCATGCTGGTACCAAAAAAGAAGAGAAAGGTTGTACCA
AAAAAGAAGAGAAAGGTTGTACCAAAAAAGAAGAGAAAGGTTTTCGAAGGGCCCATGGTGAGCAAGGGCG
AGGAGCTGTTCACCGGGGTGGTGCCCATCCTGGTCGAGCTGGACGGCGACGTAAACGGCCACAAGTTCAG
CGTGTCCGGCGAGGGCGAGGGCGATGCCACCTACGGCAAGCTGACCCTGAAGCTGATCTGCACCACCGGC
AAGCTGCCCGTGCCCTGGCCCACCCTCGTGACCACCCTGGGCTACGGCCTGCAGTGCTTCGCCCGCTACC
CCGACCACATGAAGCAGCACGACTTCTTCAAGTCCGCCATGCCCGAAGGCTACGTCCAGGAGCGCACCAT
CTTCTTCAAGGACGACGGCAACTACAAGACCCGCGCCGAGGTGAAGTTCGAGGGCGACACCCTGGTGAAC
CGCATCGAGCTGAAGGGCATCGACTTCAAGGAGGACGGCAACATCCTGGGGCACAAGCTGGAGTACAACT
ACAACAGCCACAACGTCTATATCACCGCCGACAAGCAGAAGAACGGCATCAAGGCCAACTTCAAGATCCG
CCACAACATCGAGGACGGCGGCGTGCAGCTCGCCGACCACTACCAGCAGAACACCCCCATCGGCGACGGC
CCCGTGCTGCTGCCCGACAACCACTACCTGAGCTACCAGTCCAAGCTGAGCAAAGACCCCAACGAGAAGC
GCGATCACATGGTCCTGCTGGAGTTCGTGACCGCCGCCGGGGGTACCAAGGTGTACGACCCCGAGCAGAG
GAAGAGGATGATCACCGGCCCCCAGTGGTGGGCCAGGTGCAAGCAGATGAACGTGCTGGACAGCTTCATC
AACTACTACGACAGCGAGAAGCACGCCGAGAACGCCGTGATCTTCCTGC
