>Addgene plasmid #65714 | pT2-7xTcf-NLS-YNL-CP | addgene partial sequence | sequence record 135719 | sREACh-F 5'-gaccccaacgagaagcgcg-3'
GTGACCGCCGCCGGGGGTACCAAGGTGTACGACCCCGAGCAGAGGAAGAGGATGATCACCGGCCCCCAGT
GGTGGGCCAGGTGCAAGCAGATGAACGTGCTGGACAGCTTCATCAACTACTACGACAGCGAGAAGCACGC
CGAGAACGCCGTGATCTTCCTGCACGGCAACGCCACTAGCAGCTACCTGTGGAGGCACGTGGTGCCCCAC
ATCGAGCCCGTGGCCAGGTGCATCATCCCCGATCTGATCGGCATGGGCAAGAGCGGCAAGAGCGGCAACG
GCAGCTACAGGCTGCTGGACCACTACAAGTACCTGACCGCCTGGTTCGAGCTTCTGAACCTGCCCAAGAA
GATCATCTTCGTGGGCCACGACTGGGGCGCCGCCCTGGCCTTCCACTACGCCTACGAGCACCAGGACAGG
ATCAAGGCCATCGTGCACATGGAGAGCGTGGTGGACGTGATCGAGAGCTGGGACGAGTGGCCAGACATCG
AGGAGGACATCGCCCTGATCAAGAGCGAGGAGGGCGAGAAGATGGTGCTGGAGAACAACTTCTTCGTGGA
GACCGTGCTGCCCAGCAAGATCATGAGAAAGCTGGAGCCCGAGGAGTTCGCCGCCTACCTGGAGCCCTTC
AAGGAGAAGGGCGAGGTGAGAAGACCCACCCTGAGCTGGCCCAGAGAGATCCCCCTGGTGAAGGGCGGCA
AGCCCGACGTGGTGCAGATCGTGAGAAACTACAACGCCTACCTGAGAGCCAGCGACGACCTGCCCAAGCT
GTTCATCGAGGGCGACCCCGGCTTCTTCAGCAACGCCATCGTGGAGGGCGCCAAGAAGTTCCCCAACACC
GAGTTCGTGAAGGTGAAGGGCCTGCACTTCCTCCAGGAGGACGCCCCCGACGAGATGGGCAAGTACATCA
AGAGCTTCGTGGAGAGAGTGCTGAAGAACGAGCAGGCTTGCAAGAACTGGTTCAGTAGCTTAAGCCACTT
TGTGATCCACCTTAACAGCCACGGCTTCCCTCCCGAGGTGGAGGAGCA
