>Addgene plasmid #65714 | pT2-7xTcf-NLS-YNL-CP | addgene partial sequence | sequence record 135722 | PGK-A3 5'-GGCGCCTACCGGTGGATGTGGAATGTGTG-3'
CAGAGGCCACTTGTGTAGCGCCAAGTGCCCAGCGGGGCTGCTAAAGCGCATGCTCCAGACTGCCTTGGGA
AAAGCTGCAGGTTCTTTCCGCCTCAGAAGCCATAGAGCCCACCGCATCCCCAGCATGCCTGCTATTGTCT
TCCCAATCCTCCCCCTTGCTGTCCTGCCCCACCCCACCCCCCAGAATAGAATGACACCTACTCAGACAAT
GCGATGCAATTTCCTCATTTTATTAGGAAAGGACAGTGGGAGTGGCACCTTCCAGGGTCAAGGAAGGCAC
GGGGGAGGGGCAAACAACAGATGGCTGGCAACTAGAAGGCACAGTCGAGGCTGATCAGCGAGCTCTAGAT
CATCGATCAAGCTTATCGAGCGGCCGCTCTAGATTAGACGTTGATCCTGGCGCTGGCGCAAGCAGCAGGG
TGTCTATCCATGCCGCTCTCCTGGGCGCAGCTCATGGGCAGGGTGCCGGCGGCCTGCTCCTCCACCTCGG
GAGGGAAGCCGTGGCTGTTAAGGTGGATCACAAAGTGGCTTAAGCTACTGAACCAGTTCTTGCAAGCCTG
CTCGTTCTTCAGCACTCTCTCCACGAAGCTCTTGATGTACTTGCCCATCTCGTCGGGGGCGTCCTCCTGG
AGGAAGTGCAGGCCCTTCACCTTCACGAACTCGGTGTTGGGGAACTTCTTGGCGCCCTCCACGATGGCGT
TGCTGAAGAAGCCGGGGTCGCCCTCGATGAACAGCTTGGGCAGGTCGTCGCTGGCTCTCAGGTAGGCGTT
GTAGTTTCTCACGATCTGCACCACGTCGGGCTTGCCGCCCTTCACCAGGGGGATCTCTCTGGGCCAGCTC
AGGGTGGGTCTTCTCACCTCGCCCTTCTCCTTGAAGGGCTCCAGGTAGGCGGCGAACTCCTCGGGCTCCA
GCTTTCTCATGATCTTGCTGGGCAGCACGGTCTCCA
